Addgene plasmid #62017: METTL7A pEGFP-N2 (890)
Purpose: mammalian expression of nuclear envelope transmembrane protein
Depositing lab: Eric Schirmer. Depositing organization: University of Edinburgh. Publication: The leukocyte nuclear envelope proteome varies with cell activation and contains novel transmembrane proteins that affect genome architecture. Korfali N, Wilkie GS, Swanson SK, Srsen V, Batrakou DG, Fairley EA, Malik P, Zuleger N, Goncharevich A, de Las Heras J, Kelly DA, Kerr AR, Florens L, Schirmer EC. Mol Cell Proteomics. 2010 Dec;9(12):2571-85. doi: 10.1074/mcp.M110.002915. Epub 2010 Aug 6. PubMed 20693407.
Backbone
  Vector backbone: pEGPF-N2
  Backbone manufacturer: unknown
  Vector type: Mammalian Expression
Growth in bacteria
  Bacterial resistance: Kanamycin, 50 μg/mL
  Growth temperature: 37°C
  Growth strain: DH5alpha
  Copy number: High Copy
Gene/Insert
  Gene/Insert name: METTL7A (alt name: NKP2)
  Species: H. sapiens (human)
  Entrez Gene: METTL7A (a.k.a. AAM-B)
  Promoter: CMV
  Tag / fusion protein: EGFP (C terminal on backbone)
  Cloning method: Restriction Enzyme; 5′ cloning site BglII (not destroyed); 3′ cloning site SalI (not destroyed)
  Sequencing primers: 5′ CMV-F; 3′ EGFP-R
Terms and licenses: Academic/Nonprofit Terms; Industry Terms: Not Available to Industry
How to cite: METTL7A pEGFP-N2 (890) was a gift from Eric Schirmer (Addgene plasmid # 62017 ; http://n2t.net/addgene:62017 ; RRID:Addgene_62017)
