[The description below was written by a language model from this plasmid's Addgene catalogue record.]
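Description:
METTL7A pEGFP-N2 (890) is a mammalian expression plasmid built on the pEGFP-N2 backbone (written "pEGPF-N2" in the record, with the manufacturer listed as unknown). It carries the human METTL7A coding sequence, also known as NKP2 or AAM-B, under the control of the CMV promoter, a strong constitutive viral promoter widely used for high-level expression in transfected mammalian cells. The insert was placed by restriction cloning between BglII at the 5′ end and SalI at the 3′ end, and both sites remain intact, so the fragment can be excised or moved to compatible vectors. In this N-series arrangement, the gene sits upstream of the backbone-encoded EGFP, so the protein is produced with EGFP fused to its C terminus. The junctions can be checked by sequencing from the CMV promoter side and from within EGFP.

In bacteria, the plasmid is selected with kanamycin and is maintained at high copy number. The record gives no feature table, so the origin of replication, polyadenylation signal and any mammalian selection marker are not documented here. The stated purpose is mammalian expression of a nuclear envelope transmembrane protein, and the construct comes from a proteomic study of the leukocyte nuclear envelope that identified novel transmembrane proteins affecting genome architecture. The fluorescent fusion is suited to visualising the subcellular localisation of METTL7A in live or fixed cells, for example to test targeting to the nuclear envelope, and to examining the effects of its overexpression.
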