>Addgene plasmid #62017 | METTL7A pEGFP-N2 (890) | addgene partial sequence | sequence record 102589 | CMV-F 5'-CGCAAATGGGCGGTAGGCGTG-3'
GCAGAGCTGGTTTAGTGAACCGTCAGATCCGCTAGCGCTACCGGACTCAGATCTATGGAGCTTACCATCT
TTATCCTGAGACTGGCCATTTACATCCTGACATTTCCCTTGTACCTGCTGAACTTTCTGGGCTTGTGGAG
CTGGATATGCAAAAAATGGTTCCCCTACTTCTTGGTGAGGTTCACTGTGATATACAACGAACAGATGGCA
AGCAAGAAGCGGGAGCTCTTCAGTAACCTGCAGGAGTTTGCGGGCCCCTCCGGGAAACTCTCCCTGCTGG
AAGTGGGCTGTGGCACGGGGGCCAACTTCAAGTTCTACCCACCTGGGTGCAGGGTGACCTGTATTGACCC
CAACCCCAACTTTGAGAAGTTTTTGATCAAGAGCATTGCAGAGAACCGACACCTGCAGTTTGAGCGCTTT
GTGGTAGCTGCCGGGGAGAACATGCACCAGGTGGCTGATGGCTCTGTGGATGTGGTGGTCTGCACCCTGG
TGCTGTGCTCTGTGAAGAACCAGGAGCGGATTCTCCGCGAGGTGTGCAGAGTGCTGAGACCGGGAGGGGC
TTTCTATTTCATGGAGCATGTGGCAGCTGAGTGTTCGACTTGGAATTACTTCTGGCAACAAGTCCTGGAT
CCTGCCTGGCACCTTCTGTTTGATGGGTGCAACCTGACCAGAGAGAGCTGGAAGGCCCTGGAGCGGGCCA
GCTTCTCTAAGCTGAAGCTGCAGCACATCCAGGCCCCACTGTCCTGGGAGTTGGTGCGCCCTCATATCTA
TGGATATGCTGTGAAACGTCGACGGTACCGCGGGCCCGGGATCCACCGGCCGGTCGCCACCATGGTGAGC
AAGG
