>Addgene plasmid #62017 | METTL7A pEGFP-N2 (890) | addgene partial sequence | sequence record 103116 | C-ter-GFP 5'-CTCCTCGCCCTTGCTCAC-3'
CGTCGACGTTTCACAGCATATCCATAGATATGAGGGCGCACCAACTCCCAGGACAGTGGGGCCTGGATGT
GCTGCAGCTTCAGCTTAGAGAAGCTGGCCCGCTCCAGGGCCTTCCAGCTCTCTCTGGTCAGGTTGCACCC
ATCAAACAGAAGGTGCCAGGCAGGATCCAGGACTTGTTGCCAGAAGTAATTCCAAGTCGAACACTCAGCT
GCCACATGCTCCATGAAATAGAAAGCCCCTCCCGGTCTCAGCACTCTGCACACCTCGCGGAGAATCCGCT
CCTGGTTCTTCACAGAGCACAGCACCAGGGTGCAGACCACCACATCCACAGAGCCATCAGCCACCTGGTG
CATGTTCTCCCCGGCAGCTACCACAAAGCGCTCAAACTGCAGGTGTCGGTTCTCTGCAATGCTCTTGATC
AAAAACTTCTCAAAGTTGGGGTTGGGGTCAATACAGGTCACCCTGCACCCAGGTGGGTAGAACTTGAAGT
TGGCCCCCGTGCCACAGCCCACTTCCAGCAGGGAGAGTTTCCCGGAGGGGCCCGCAAACTCCTGCAGGTT
ACTGAAGAGCTCCCGCTTCTTGCTTGCCATCTGTTCGTTGTATATCACAGTGAACCTCACCAAGAAGTAG
GGGAACCATTTTTTGCATATCCAGCTCCACAAGCCCAGAAAGTTCAGCAGGTACAAGGGAAATGTCAGGA
TGTAAATGGCCAGTCTCAGGATAAAGATGGTAAGCTCCATAGATCTGAGTCCGGTAGCGCTAGCGGATCT
GACGGTTCACTAAACCAGCTCTGCTTATATAGACCTCCCACCGTACACGCCTACCGCCCATTTGCGTCAA
TGGG
